>Addgene plasmid #175524 | pcDNA5/FRT/TO_Beta4Gal-HaloTag7-T2A-Lyn11-SNAPf | addgene full sequence | sequence record 343757 | Addgene NGS Result
CGGGAGATCTCCCGATCCCCTATGGTGCACTCTCAGTACAATCTGCTCTGATGCCGCATAGTTAAGCCAG
TATCTGCTCCCTGCTTGTGTGTTGGAGGTCGCTGAGTAGTGCGCGAGCAAAATTTAAGCTACAACAAGGC
AAGGCTTGACCGACAATTGCATGAAGAATCTGCTTAGGGTTAGGCGTTTTGCGCTGCTTCGCGATGTACG
GGCCAGATATACGCGTTGACATTGATTATTGACTAGTTATTAATAGTAATCAATTACGGGGTCATTAGTT
CATAGCCCATATATGGAGTTCCGCGTTACATAACTTACGGTAAATGGCCCGCCTGGCTGACCGCCCAACG
ACCCCCGCCCATTGACGTCAATAATGACGTATGTTCCCATAGTAACGCCAATAGGGACTTTCCATTGACG
TCAATGGGTGGAGTATTTACGGTAAACTGCCCACTTGGCAGTACATCAAGTGTATCATATGCCAAGTACG
CCCCCTATTGACGTCAATGACGGTAAATGGCCCGCCTGGCATTATGCCCAGTACATGACCTTATGGGACT
TTCCTACTTGGCAGTACATCTACGTATTAGTCATCGCTATTACCATGGTGATGCGGTTTTGGCAGTACAT
CAATGGGCGTGGATAGCGGTTTGACTCACGGGGATTTCCAAGTCTCCACCCCATTGACGTCAATGGGAGT
TTGTTTTGGCACCAAAATCAACGGGACTTTCCAAAATGTCGTAACAACTCCGCCCCATTGACGCAAATGG
GCGGTAGGCGTGTACGGTGGGAGGTCTATATAAGCAGAGCTCTCCCTATCAGTGATAGAGATCTCCCTAT
CAGTGATAGAGATCGTCGACGAGCTCGTTTAGTGAACCGTCAGATCGCCTGGAGACGCCATCCACGCTGT
TTTGACCTCCATAGAAGACACCGGGACCGATCCAGCCTCCGGACTCTAGCGTTTAAACTTAAGCTTGGTA
CCGAGCTCGGATCCACTAGTCCAGTGTGGTGGAATTCTGCAGATATCCAGCAACCATGAGGCTTCGGGAG
CCGCTCCTGAGCGGCAGCGCCGCGATGCCAGGCGCGTCCCTACAGCGGGCCTGCCGCCTGCTCGTGGCCG
TCTGCGCTCTGCACCTTGGCGTCACCCTCGTTTACTACCTGGCTGGCCGCGACCTGAGCCGCCTGCCCCA
ACTGGTCGGAGTCTCCACACCGCTGCAGTCGACGGTACCGCGGGCCCGGGATCCACCGGTCGCCACCGGA
TCCGAGATCGGAACCGGCTTTCCTTTCGACCCTCACTACGTGGAAGTGCTGGGCGAGAGAATGCACTATG
TGGACGTGGGCCCCAGAGATGGAACCCCTGTGCTGTTTCTGCACGGCAACCCTACCAGCAGCTACGTGTG
GCGGAACATCATCCCTCACGTGGCCCCTACACACAGATGTATCGCCCCTGACCTGATCGGCATGGGCAAG
AGCGATAAGCCCGACCTGGGCTACTTCTTCGACGACCACGTGCGGTTCATGGACGCCTTTATTGAGGCCC
TCGGCCTGGAAGAGGTGGTGCTGGTTATTCACGATTGGGGCAGCGCCCTGGGATTCCACTGGGCCAAGAG
AAACCCCGAGAGAGTGAAGGGAATCGCCTTCATGGAATTCATCAGGCCCATTCCTACCTGGGACGAGTGG
CCTGAGTTCGCCAGAGAGACATTCCAGGCCTTCAGAACCACCGACGTGGGCAGAAAGCTGATCATCGACC
AGAACGTGTTCATCGAGGGCACCCTGCCTATGGGAGTCGTTAGACCTCTGACCGAGGTGGAAATGGACCA
CTACAGAGAGCCCTTTCTGAACCCCGTGGACCGGGAACCTCTTTGGAGATTCCCCAACGAGCTGCCCATT
GCCGGCGAGCCTGCTAATATTGTGGCCCTGGTGGAAGAGTACATGGACTGGCTGCATCAGAGCCCCGTGC
CTAAGCTGCTGTTTTGGGGAACACCCGGCGTGCTGATTCCTCCTGCTGAAGCTGCCAGACTGGCCAAGAG
CCTGCCTAATTGCAAGGCCGTGGATATCGGCCCTGGCCTGAATCTGCTGCAAGAGGACAACCCCGATCTG
ATCGGCTCCGAGATTGCCAGATGGCTGAGCACCCTGGAAATCAGCGGTGGCCGCGGCAGTGGAGAGGGCA
GAGGAAGTCTGCTAACATGCGGTGACGTCGAGGAGAATCCTGGCCCAATGGGATGTATAAAATCAAAAGG
GAAAGACAGCGCGGGAGCAGATAGTGCTGGTAGTGCTGGTGATAAAGACTGCGAAATGAAACGCACTACC
CTGGACAGCCCGCTGGGTAAACTGGAACTGAGCGGTTGCGAGCAGGGCCTGCACCGCATCATTTTCCTGG
GCAAAGGTACGAGCGCTGCGGATGCGGTCGAAGTACCGGCTCCGGCTGCGGTTCTGGGTGGCCCGGAGCC
GCTGATGCAGGCTACCGCATGGCTGAACGCATATTTTCACCAGCCAGAGGCGATTGAAGAGTTCCCTGTA
CCGGCCCTGCATCACCCGGTATTTCAGCAGGAATCCTTTACCCGTCAGGTACTGTGGAAACTGCTGAAAG
TAGTGAAATTCGGCGAGGTGATCTCCTATTCCCATCTGGCGGCGCTGGCTGGCAACCCAGCGGCAACTGC
GGCGGTGAAAACCGCTCTGTCTGGTAATCCGGTGCCAATTCTGATCCCGTGCCACCGTGTGGTTCAGGGC
GACCTGGACGTAGGTGGCTACGAAGGCGGCCTGGCTGTGAAAGAATGGCTGCTGGCGCACGAAGGTCACC
GTCTGGGTAAACCAGGCCTGGGCTAACCGCTCGAGTCTAGAGGGCCCGTTTAAACCCGCTGATCAGCCTC
GACTGTGCCTTCTAGTTGCCAGCCATCTGTTGTTTGCCCCTCCCCCGTGCCTTCCTTGACCCTGGAAGGT
GCCACTCCCACTGTCCTTTCCTAATAAAATGAGGAAATTGCATCGCATTGTCTGAGTAGGTGTCATTCTA
TTCTGGGGGGTGGGGTGGGGCAGGACAGCAAGGGGGAGGATTGGGAAGACAATAGCAGGCATGCTGGGGA
TGCGGTGGGCTCTATGGCTTCTGAGGCGGAAAGAACCAGCTGGGGCTCTAGGGGGTATCCCC
[124 nt withheld, positions 3143-3266]
C
[91 nt withheld, positions 3268-3358]
AGGGTGATGGTTCACGTACCTAGAAGTTCCTATTCCGAAGTTCCTATTCTCTAGAAAGTATAGGAACTTC
CTTGGCCAAAAAGCCTGAACTCACCGCGACGTCTGTCGAGAAGTTTCTGATCGAAAAGTTCGACAGCGTC
TCCGACCTGATGCAGCTCTCGGAGGGCGAAGAATCTCGTGCTTTCAGCTTCGATGTAGGAGGGCGTGGAT
ATGTCCTGCGGGTAAATAGCTGCGCCGATGGTTTCTACAAAGATCGTTATGTTTATCGGCACTTTGCATC
GGCCGCGCTCCCGATTCCGGAAGTGCTTGACATTGGGGAATTCAGCGAGAGCCTGACCTATTGCATCTCC
CGCCGTGCACAGGGTGTCACGTTGCAAGACCTGCCTGAAACCGAACTGCCCGCTGTTCTGCAGCCGGTCG
CGGAGGCCATGGATGCGATCGCTGCGGCCGATCTTAGCCAGACGAGCGGGTTCGGCCCATTCGGACCGCA
AGGAATCGGTCAATACACTACATGGCGTGATTTCATATGCGCGATTGCTGATCCCCATGTGTATCACTGG
CAAACTGTGATGGACGACACCGTCAGTGCGTCCGTCGCGCAGGCTCTCGATGAGCTGATGCTTTGGGCCG
AGGACTGCCCCGAAGTCCGGCACCTCGTGCACGCGGATTTCGGCTCCAACAATGTCCTGACGGACAATGG
CCGCATAACAGCGGTCATTGACTGGAGCGAGGCGATGTTCGGGGATTCCCAATACGAGGTCGCCAACATC
TTCTTCTGGAGGCCGTGGTTGGCTTGTATGGAGCAGCAGACGCGCTACTTCGAGCGGAGGCATCCGGAGC
TTGCAGGATCGCCGCGGCTCCGGGCGTATATGCTCCGCATTGGTCTTGACCAACTCTATCAGAGCTTGGT
TGACGGCAATTTCGATGATGCAGCTTGGGCGCAGGGTCGATGCGACGCAATCGTCCGATCCGGAGCCGGG
ACTGTCGGGCGTACACAAATCGCCCGCAGAAGCGCGGCCGTCTGGACCGATGGCTGTGTAGAAGTACTCG
CCGATAGTGGAAACCGACGCCCCAGCACTCGTCCGAGGGCAAAGGAATAGCACGTACTACGAGATTTCGA
TTCCACCGCCGCCTTCTATGAAAGGTTGGGCTTCGGAATCGTTTTCCGGGACGCCGGCTGGATGATCCTC
CAGCGCGGGGATCTCATGCTGGAGTTCTTCGCCCACCCCAACTTGTTTATTGCAGCTTATAATGGTTACA
AATAAAGCAATAGCATCACAAATTTCACAAATAAAGCATTTTTTTCACTGCATTCTAGTTGTGGTTTGTC
CAAACTCATCAATGTATCTTATCATGTCTGTATACCGTCGACCTCTAGCTAGAGCTTGGCGTAATCATGG
TCATAGCTGTTTCCTGTGTGAAATTGTTATCCGCTCACAATTCCACACAACATACGAGCCGGAAGCATAA
AGTGTAAAGCCTGGGGTGCCTAATGAGTGAGCTAACTCACATTAATTGCGTTGCGCTCACTGCCCGCTTT
CCAGTCGGGAAACCTGTCGTGCCAGCTGCATTAATGAATCGGCCAACGCGCGGGGAGAGGCGGTTTGCGT
ATTGGGCGCTCTTCCGCTTCCTCGCTCACTGACTCGCTGCGCTCGGTCGTTCGGCTGCGGCGAGCGGTAT
CAGCTCACTCAAAGGCGGTAATACGGTTATCCACAGAATCAGGGGATAACGCAGGAAAGAACATGTGAGC
AAAAGGCCAGCAAAAGGCCAGGAACCGTAAAAAGGCCGCGTTGCTGGCGTTTTTCCATAGGCTCCGCCCC
CCTGACGAGCATCACAAAAATCGACGCTCAAGTCAGAGGTGGCGAAACCCGACAGGACTATAAAGATACC
AGGCGTTTCCCCCTGGAAGCTCCCTCGTGCGCTCTCCTGTTCCGACCCTGCCGCTTACCGGATACCTGTC
CGCCTTTCTCCCTTCGGGAAGCGTGGCGCTTTCTCATAGCTCACGCTGTAGGTATCTCAGTTCGGTGTAG
GTCGTTCGCTCCAAGCTGGGCTGTGTGCACGAACCCCCCGTTCAGCCCGACCGCTGCGCCTTATCCGGTA
ACTATCGTCTTGAGTCCAACCCGGTAAGACACGACTTATCGCCACTGGCAGCAGCCACTGGTAACAGGAT
TAGCAGAGCGAGGTATGTAGGCGGTGCTACAGAGTTCTTGAAGTGGTGGCCTAACTACGGCTACACTAGA
AGAACAGTATTTGGTATCTGCGCTCTGCTGAAGCCAGTTACCTTCGGAAAAAGAGTTGGTAGCTCTTGAT
CCGGCAAACAAACCACCGCTGGTAGCGGTGGTTTTTTTGTTTGCAAGCAGCAGATTACGCGCAGAAAAAA
AGGATCTCAAGAAGATCCTTTGATCTTTTCTACGGGGTCTGACGCTCAGTGGAACGAAAACTCACGTTAA
GGGATTTTGGTCATGAGATTATCAAAAAGGATCTTCACCTAGATCCTTTTAAATTAAAAATGAAGTTTTA
AATCAATCTAAAGTATATATGAGTAAACTTGGTCTGACAGTTACCAATGCTTAATCAGTGAGGCACCTAT
CTCAGCGATCTGTCTATTTCGTTCATCCATAGTTGCCTGACTCCCCGTCGTGTAGATAACTACGATACGG
GAGGGCTTACCATCTGGCCCCAGTGCTGCAATGATACCGCGAGACCCACGCTCACCGGCTCCAGATTTAT
CAGCAATAAACCAGCCAGCCGGAAGGGCCGAGCGCAGAAGTGGTCCTGCAACTTTATCCGCCTCCATCCA
GTCTATTAATTGTTGCCGGGAAGCTAGAGTAAGTAGTTCGCCAGTTAATAGTTTGCGCAACGTTGTTGCC
ATTGCTACAGGCATCGTGGTGTCACGCTCGTCGTTTGGTATGGCTTCATTCAGCTCCGGTTCCCAACGAT
CAAGGCGAGTTACATGATCCCCCATGTTGTGCAAAAAAGCGGTTAGCTCCTTCGGTCCTCCGATCGTTGT
CAGAAGTAAGTTGGCCGCAGTGTTATCACTCATGGTTATGGCAGCACTGCATAATTCTCTTACTGTCATG
CCATCCGTAAGATGCTTTTCTGTGACTGGTGAGTACTCAACCAAGTCATTCTGAGAATAGTGTATGCGGC
GACCGAGTTGCTCTTGCCCGGCGTCAATACGGGATAATACCGCGCCACATAGCAGAACTTTAAAAGTGCT
CATCATTGGAAAACGTTCTTCGGGGCGAAAACTCTCAAGGATCTTACCGCTGTTGAGATCCAGTTCGATG
TAACCCACTCGTGCACCCAACTGATCTTCAGCATCTTTTACTTTCACCAGCGTTTCTGGGTGAGCAAAAA
CAGGAAGGCAAAATGCCGCAAAAAAGGGAATAAGGGCGACACGGAAATGTTGAATACTCATACTCTTCCT
TTTTCAATATTATTGAAGCATTTATCAGGGTTATTGTCTCATGAGCGGATACATATTTGAATGTATTTAG
AAAAATAAACAAATAGGGGTTCCGCGCACATTTCCCCGAAAAGTGCCACCTGACGTCGACGGAT
Features (pLannotate 1.2.2; 24 found; start..end, strand, type, name):
     21..73      -  misc_feature   bom (fragment): basis of mobility region from pBR322
    228..607     +  enhancer       CMV enhancer: human cytomegalovirus immediate early enhancer
    608..811     +  promoter       CMV promoter: human cytomegalovirus (CMV) immediate early promoter
    813..832     +  promoter       PLtetO-1 promoter (fragment): modified phage lambda PL promoter with tet operator sites (Lutz and Bujard, 1997)
    834..853     +  promoter       PLtetO-1 promoter (fragment): modified phage lambda PL promoter with tet operator sites (Lutz and Bujard, 1997)
    861..894     +  promoter       TRE3GV promoter (fragment): 3rd-generation Tet-responsive promoter that can be activated by binding of Tet-On® 3G, optimized for retroviral and lentiviral vectors
   1036..1218    +  CDS            B4GALT1 (fragment): B4GT1_HUMAN - Also known as GGTB2. Experimental evidence at protein level: Swiss-Prot protein existence level 1. [Processed beta-1,4-galactosyltransferase 1]: The cell surface form functions as a recognition molecule during a variety of cell to cell and cell to matrix interactions, as those occurring during development and egg fertilization, by binding to specific oligosaccharide ligands on opposing cells or in the extracellular matrix. From Homo sapiens (Human).
   1213..1244    +  misc_feature   MCS (fragment): multiple cloning site
   1261..2136    +  CDS            dhaA: DHAA_PSEPV - Experimental evidence at protein level: Swiss-Prot protein existence level 1. Catalyzes hydrolytic cleavage of carbon-halogen bonds in halogenated aliphatic compounds, leading to the formation of the corresponding primary alcohols, halide ions and protons. Has a broad substrate specificity, as it is able to dehalogenate mono- and di- chlorinated and brominated alkanes (up to at least C10), and the two isomers of 1,3-dichloropropene to 3-chloroallyl alcohol; the highest activity was found with 1,2-dibromoethane, while no activity was observed with the analog 1,2-dichloroethane. Fro
   2281..2823    +  CDS            MGMT (fragment): MGMT_HUMAN - Experimental evidence at protein level: Swiss-Prot protein existence level 1. Involved in the cellular defense against the biological effects of O6-methylguanine (O6-MeG) and O4-methylthymine (O4-MeT) in DNA. Repairs the methylated nucleobase in DNA by stoichiometrically transferring the methyl group to a cysteine residue in the enzyme. This is a suicide reaction: the enzyme is irreversibly inactivated. From Homo sapiens (Human).
   2873..3097    +  polyA_signal   bGH poly(A) signal: bovine growth hormone polyadenylation signal
   3101..3122    +  promoter       SV40 promoter (fragment): SV40 enhancer and early promoter
   3143..3376    +  rep_origin     f1 ori (fragment) (sequence partly withheld): f1 bacteriophage origin of replication; arrow indicates direction of (+) strand synthesis
   3381..3428    +  protein_bind   FRT: FLP-mediated recombination occurs in the 8-bp core sequence TCTAGAAA (Turan and Bode, 2011). FLP recombinase from the Saccharomyces cerevisiae 2μ plasmid
   3436..4458    +  CDS            HygR: aminoglycoside phosphotransferase from E. coli; aph(4)-Ia; confers resistance to hygromycin
   4468..4593    +  CDS            ble (fragment): BLE_KLEPN - Experimental evidence at protein level: Swiss-Prot protein existence level 1. Binding protein with a strong affinity to the bleomycin family of antibiotics. Binds to CL990; an antimitotic-antibiotic compound. From Klebsiella pneumoniae.
   4588..4709    +  polyA_signal   SV40 poly(A) signal: SV40 polyadenylation signal
   4782..4798    -  protein_bind   lac operator: The lac repressor binds to the lac operator to inhibit transcription in E. coli. This inhibition can be relieved by adding lactose or isopropyl-β-D-thiogalactopyranoside (IPTG). lac repressor encoded by lacI
   4806..4836    -  promoter       lac promoter: promoter for the E. coli lac operon
   4851..4872    -  protein_bind   CAP binding site: CAP binding activates transcription in the presence of cAMP. E. coli catabolite activator protein
   4885..4977    -  CDS            lacI (fragment): lac repressor; lacI; The lac repressor binds to the lac operator to inhibit transcription in E. coli. This inhibition can be relieved by adding lactose or isopropyl-β-D-thiogalactopyranoside (IPTG).
   5160..5748    -  rep_origin     ori: high-copy-number ColE1/pMB1/pBR322/pUC origin of replication
   5919..6779    -  CDS            AmpR: β-lactamase; bla; confers resistance to ampicillin, carbenicillin, and related antibiotics
   6780..6884    -  promoter       AmpR promoter: bla
