[The description below was written by a language model from this plasmid's Addgene catalogue record and pLannotate feature annotations shown in this document.]
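Description:
pcDNA5/FRT/TO_Beta4Gal-HaloTag7-T2A-Lyn11-SNAPf is a 6.9 kb mammalian expression plasmid built on the pcDNA5/FRT/TO backbone. It is propagated in E. coli at high copy from a ColE1/pUC-type origin under ampicillin selection (AmpR with its bla promoter). A partial f1 origin and remnants of lac regulatory sequence are also annotated as backbone carry-over.

Expression is driven by the CMV immediate-early enhancer and promoter. Directly downstream lie two short elements annotated as tet-operator-containing fragments, which fits the tetracycline-regulatable "TO" design: transcription is repressed in cells expressing the Tet repressor and induced by tetracycline or doxycycline, and is otherwise constitutive.

The single open reading frame starts with a fragment of human beta-1,4-galactosyltransferase 1 (B4GALT1), which serves as a Golgi-targeting sequence. It is fused to HaloTag7, annotated here as the parental bacterial haloalkane dehalogenase dhaA. According to the construct name, a T2A ribosome-skipping peptide then separates this from Lyn11-SNAPf. Neither T2A nor Lyn11 is annotated in the feature table. SNAPf appears there as a fragment of human MGMT, the protein from which it was engineered, and the Lyn11 motif directs it to the inner leaflet of the plasma membrane. A bGH polyadenylation signal terminates the transcript.

An FRT site sits immediately upstream of a hygromycin resistance gene that has an SV40 poly(A) signal but no annotated promoter of its own. This arrangement allows FLP-mediated integration into a matching genomic FRT site and hygromycin selection of isogenic stable lines.

The plasmid co-expresses two differently localised self-labelling protein tags from one transcript. Each can be marked with its own fluorescent ligand, and the associated work concerned HaloTag variants for fluorescence lifetime multiplexing.
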