Addgene plasmid #175524: pcDNA5/FRT/TO_Beta4Gal-HaloTag7-T2A-Lyn11-SNAPf
Purpose: Co-expression of HaloTag7 (gogli) and SNAPf-tag (membrane inner leaflet) in mammalian cells
Depositing lab: Kai Johnsson. Depositing organization: Max Planck Institute for Medical Research. Publication: Engineered HaloTag variants for fluorescence lifetime multiplexing. Frei MS, Tarnawski M, Roberti MJ, Koch B, Hiblot J, Johnsson K. Nat Methods. 2021 Dec 16. pii: 10.1038/s41592-021-01341-x. doi: 10.1038/s41592-021-01341-x. PubMed 34916672.
Backbone
  Vector backbone: pCDNA5/FR/TO
  Vector type: Mammalian Expression
  Selectable markers: Hygromycin
Growth in bacteria
  Bacterial resistance: Ampicillin, 100 μg/mL
  Growth temperature: 37°C
  Growth strain: DH5alpha
  Copy number: High Copy
Gene/Insert
  Gene/Insert name: Beta4Gal-HaloTag7 and Lyn11-SNAPf (alt names: Beta4Gal-HaloTag7; Lyn11-SNAPf)
  Species: H. sapiens (human)
  Cloning method: Gibson Cloning
Terms and licenses: Academic/Nonprofit Terms; Industry Terms: Not Available to Industry
How to cite: pcDNA5/FRT/TO_Beta4Gal-HaloTag7-T2A-Lyn11-SNAPf was a gift from Kai Johnsson (Addgene plasmid # 175524 ; http://n2t.net/addgene:175524 ; RRID:Addgene_175524)
